Addgene plasmid #149019: pGBW-m4046182
Purpose: Yeast Expression plasmid for SARS-CoV-2 nsp4
Depositing lab: Ginkgo Bioworks & Benjie Chen. Depositing organization: Ginkgo Bioworks.
Backbone
  Vector backbone: AmpR; 2u URA3
  Backbone size w/o insert (bp): 4078
  Vector type: Yeast Expression
  Selectable markers: URA3
Growth in bacteria
  Bacterial resistance: Ampicillin, 100 μg/mL
  Growth temperature: 37°C
  Growth strain: DH5alpha
  Copy number: High Copy
Gene/Insert
  Gene/Insert name: SARS-CoV-2 nsp4
  Species: S. cerevisiae (budding yeast); Severe acute respiratory syndrome coronavirus 2
  Insert size (bp): 1499
  Mutation: Saccharomyces cerevisiae recode 1
  Entrez Gene: ORF1ab (a.k.a. GU280_gp01)
  Promoter: pTEF1
  Tag / fusion protein: Cleavable thrombin;3xFLAG (C terminal on backbone)
  Cloning method: Unknown
Resource information
  A portion of this plasmid was derived from a plasmid made by: GinkgoBioworks
Depositor comments: NCBI Reference Sequence: YP_009725300.1. Created by gene synthesis with Not1 site. NGS used for QC was performed by Ginkgo and may not fully cover the entire plasmid.
How to cite: pGBW-m4046182 was a gift from Ginkgo Bioworks & Benjie Chen (Addgene plasmid # 149019 ; http://n2t.net/addgene:149019 ; RRID:Addgene_149019)
