[The description below was written by a language model from this plasmid's Addgene catalogue record and pLannotate feature annotations shown in this document.]
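Description:
pGBW-m4046182 is an episomal yeast expression plasmid for producing the SARS-CoV-2 non-structural protein nsp4 in Saccharomyces cerevisiae. It is a shuttle vector. In E. coli it replicates from a high-copy ColE1/pUC-type origin and is selected with ampicillin through a β-lactamase gene that, according to the annotation, is driven by a cat promoter. In yeast it is maintained by the 2μ origin and selected by uracil prototrophy through URA3, a marker that can also be counterselected with 5-FOA. Short phage T3Te and T7Te terminators flank the bacterial origin, and a tonB terminator lies upstream of the resistance cassette, which probably insulates these modules from read-through transcription. The feature table also calls a short rop segment next to AmpR, although the catalogue lists the plasmid as high copy.

The payload is a synthetic nsp4 coding sequence of about 1.5 kb, recoded for S. cerevisiae codon usage ("recode 1") and corresponding to a mature cleavage product of the viral ORF1ab polyprotein. The automated annotation matches this region to a fragment of the SARS-CoV-2 replicase polyprotein, but the nsp10 function text attached to that match is generic to the polyprotein entry and does not describe this insert. Expression is driven by the strong constitutive TEF1 promoter and terminated by the CYC1 terminator. The backbone adds a C-terminal thrombin-cleavable 3xFLAG tag, of which only a fragment is detected by the annotation, allowing immunodetection or affinity purification followed by tag removal. The depositor notes that the insert was made by gene synthesis and that the quality-control sequencing may not cover the entire plasmid. The record supports use for expressing tagged nsp4 in yeast but states no more specific application.
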