Features (pLannotate 1.2.2; 14 found; start..end, strand, type, name):
     10..417     +  promoter       TEF1 promoter: S. cerevisiae TEF1; promoter for EF-1α
    434..1933    +  CDS            R1A_SARS2 (fragment): Experimental evidence at protein level: Swiss-Prot protein existence level 1. [Non-structural protein 10]: Plays a pivotal role in viral transcription by stimulating both nsp14 3'-5' exoribonuclease and nsp16 2'-O-methyltransferase activities. Therefore plays an essential role in viral mRNAs cap methylation. From Severe acute respiratory syndrome coronavirus 2 (2019-nCoV) (SARS-CoV-2).
   1951..1968    +  CDS            3xFLAG (fragment): three tandem FLAG® epitope tags, followed by an enterokinase cleavage site
   2046..2218    +  terminator     CYC1 terminator (fragment): S. cerevisiae CYC1; transcription terminator for CYC1
   2254..2430    +  promoter       URA3 promoter (fragment): S. cerevisiae URA3
   2431..3234    +  CDS            URA3: orotidine-5'-phosphate decarboxylase, required for uracil biosynthesis; S. cerevisiae URA3; yeast auxotrophic marker, counterselectable with 5-fluoroorotic acid (5-FOA)
   3317..4299    -  rep_origin     2μ ori: yeast 2μ plasmid origin of replication
   4377..4406    +  terminator     T3Te terminator: phage T3 early transcription terminator
   4428..5015    +  rep_origin     ori: high-copy-number ColE1/pMB1/pBR322/pUC origin of replication
   5027..5054    -  terminator     T7Te terminator: phage T7 early transcription terminator
   5078..5269    -  CDS            rop: Rop protein, which maintains plasmids at low copy number; rop
   5270..6130    -  CDS            AmpR: β-lactamase; bla; confers resistance to ampicillin, carbenicillin, and related antibiotics
   6131..6233    -  promoter       cat promoter: promoter of the E. coli cat gene encoding chloramphenicol acetyltransferase
   6234..6265    -  terminator     tonB terminator: bidirectional E. coli tonB-P14 transcription terminator
>Addgene plasmid #149019 | pGBW-m4046182 | addgene full sequence | sequence record 299927 | Addgene NGS Result
GCGGCCGCCCCACACACCATAGCTTCAAAATGTTTCTACTCCTTTTTTACTCTTCCAGATTTTCTCGGAC
TCCGCGCATCGCCGTACCACTTCAAAACACCCAAGCACAGCATACTAAATTTCCCCTCTTTCTTCCTCTA
GGGTGTCGTTAATTACCCGTACTAAAGGTTTGGAAAAGAAAAAAGAGACCGCCTCGTTTCTTTTTCTTCG
TCGAAAAAGGCAATAAAAATTTTTATCACGTTTCTTTTTCTTGAAAATTTTTTTTTTTGATTTTTTTCTC
TTTCGATGACCTCCCATTGATATTTAAGTTAATAAACGGTCTTCAATTTCTCAAGTTTCAGTTTCATTTT
TCTTGTTCTATTACAACTTTTTTTACTTCTTGCTCATTAGAAAGAAAGCATAGCAATCTAATCTAAGTTT
TAATTACAAAATGAAGATTGTCAACAATTGGCTTAAACAGTTGATAAAGGTTACTTTAGTATTTTTGTTC
GTTGCAGCCATCTTCTATCTAATTACACCTGTCCACGTGATGAGTAAGCATACCGACTTTTCCTCAGAGA
TCATTGGTTACAAAGCTATCGATGGCGGAGTTACTAGAGATATTGCTTCGACGGACACCTGTTTCGCTAA
CAAGCACGCGGACTTTGATACTTGGTTCTCTCAAAGGGGTGGTTCCTACACAAACGACAAGGCCTGCCCC
TTGATTGCAGCTGTTATCACTAGAGAAGTTGGTTTCGTCGTGCCAGGTTTACCAGGGACTATACTGCGTA
CCACCAATGGTGATTTTTTGCATTTCTTACCAAGAGTCTTCTCTGCTGTTGGCAATATTTGTTATACCCC
TAGCAAATTGATCGAATACACTGATTTTGCCACCTCTGCTTGTGTATTGGCTGCTGAATGCACTATTTTC
AAGGATGCAAGTGGTAAGCCAGTTCCATACTGTTATGACACAAACGTCCTCGAAGGTTCTGTTGCTTACG
AATCCTTGCGACCGGACACTAGATATGTGTTAATGGATGGATCAATCATTCAATTTCCAAACACATACCT
TGAAGGTTCTGTTCGGGTTGTCACCACCTTCGACTCCGAGTACTGTCGCCACGGTACTTGTGAAAGATCA
GAAGCCGGTGTCTGTGTTTCTACCAGCGGTAGATGGGTGTTGAATAACGATTATTACCGTTCTCTTCCAG
GTGTCTTCTGCGGTGTCGATGCTGTTAATCTATTGACTAACATGTTTACCCCTTTGATCCAACCAATAGG
TGCGCTGGACATTTCCGCATCTATTGTCGCCGGTGGAATCGTTGCTATCGTTGTTACTTGTTTGGCTTAC
TACTTCATGAGATTTAGAAGAGCCTTTGGGGAGTATTCGCATGTCGTGGCTTTCAACACTCTATTATTTT
TGATGTCGTTCACTGTTTTGTGTCTTACACCAGTATACTCTTTCTTGCCTGGTGTATACTCCGTTATCTA
TTTATACCTGACATTCTACCTGACTAACGATGTCAGCTTTTTGGCACACATTCAATGGATGGTAATGTTC
ACCCCATTGGTTCCCTTCTGGATAACGATCGCTTACATCATTTGCATAAGTACTAAACATTTCTATTGGT
TTTTCTCAAATTATCTAAAGAGAAGAGTTGTCTTTAATGGTGTCAGCTTTTCTACCTTCGAAGAAGCTGC
CTTGTGTACCTTTTTGCTCAACAAAGAAATGTACTTGAAGTTGAGATCTGACGTTTTACTCCCGCTAACC
CAATATAACAGATATTTAGCTTTATACAACAAGTACAAATACTTCTCGGGTGCCATGGATACTACTTCAT
ACCGTGAAGCGGCTTGTTGTCACCTTGCTAAGGCTTTGAATGATTTCTCTAATTCCGGTTCCGACGTCTT
GTATCAACCACCTCAGACGTCTATTACCTCCGCTGTTTTGCAACTCGTGCCGAGAGGTTCTGATTATAAA
GATCATGATGGTGATTATAAAGATCATGATATTGATTATAAAGATGATGATGATAAATAAACAGGCCCCT
TTTCCTTTGTCGATATCATGTAATTAGTTATGTCACGCTTACATTCACGCCCTCCTCCCACATCCGCTCT
AACCGAAAAGGAAGGAGTTAGACAACCTGAAGTCTAGGTCCCTATTTATTTTTTTTAATAGTTATGTTAG
TATTAAGAACGTTATTTATATTTCAAATTTTTCTTTTTTTTCTGTACAAAGCGGCCGCCGAACCACTAGT
GCACTGCAGTACACGGTTTCCTTGAAATTTTTTTGATTCGGTAATCTCCGAACAGAAGGAAGAACGAAGG
AAGGAGCACAGACTTAGATTGGTATATATACGCATATGTAGTGTTGAAGAAACATGAAATTGCCCAGTAT
TCTTAACCCAACTGCACAGAACAAAAACGTGCAGGAAACGAAGATAAATCATGTCGAAAGCTACATATAA
GGAACGTGCTGCTACTCATCCTAGTCCTGTTGCTGCCAAGCTATTTAATATCATGCACGAAAAGCAAACA
AACTTGTGTGCTTCATTGGATGTTCGTACCACCAAGGAATTACTGGAGTTAGTTGAAGCATTAGGTCCCA
AAATTTGTTTACTAAAAACACATGTGGATATCTTGACTGATTTTTCCATGGAGGGCACAGTTAAGCCGCT
AAAGGCATTATCCGCCAAGTACAATTTTTTACTCTTCGAGGACAGAAAATTTGCTGACATTGGTAATACA
GTCAAATTGCAGTACTCTGCGGGTGTATACAGAATAGCAGAATGGGCAGACATTACGAATGCACACGGTG
TGGTGGGCCCAGGTATTGTTAGCGGTTTGAAGCAGGCGGCAGAAGAAGTAACAAAGGAACCTAGAGGCCT
TTTGATGTTAGCAGAATTGTCATGCAAGGGCTCCCTATCTACTGGAGAATATACTAAGGGTACTGTTGAC
ATTGCGAAGAGCGACAAAGATTTTGTTATCGGCTTTATTGCTCAAAGAGACATGGGTGGAAGAGATGAAG
GTTACGATTGGTTGATTATGACACCCGGTGTGGGTTTAGATGACAAGGGAGATGCATTGGGTCAACAGTA
TAGAACCGTGGATGATGTGGTTTCTACAGGATCTGACATTATTATTGTTGGAAGAGGACTATTTGCAAAG
GGAAGGGATGCTAAGGTAGAGGGTGAACGTTACAGAAAAGCAGGCTGGGAAGCATATTTGAGAAGATGCG
GCCAGCAAAACTAAAAAACTGTATTATAAGTAAATGCATGTATACTAAACTCACAAATTAGAGCTTCAAT
TTAATTATATCAGTTATTACCCGAGTAACGAAGCATCTGTGCTTCATTTTGTAGAACAAAAATGCAACGC
GAGAGCGCTAATTTTTCAAACAAAGAATCTGAGCTGCATTTTTACAGAACAGAAATGCAACGCGAAAGCG
CTATTTTACCAACGAAGAATCTGTGCTTCATTTTTGTAAAACAAAAATGCAACGCGAGAGCGCTAATTTT
TCAAACAAAGAATCTGAGCTGCATTTTTACAGAACAGAAATGCAACGCGAGAGCGCTATTTTACCAACAA
AGAATCTATACTTCTTTTTTGTTCTACAAAAATGCATCCCGAGAGCGCTATTTTTCTAACAAAGCATCTT
AGATTACTTTTTTTCTCCTTTGTGCGCTCTATAATGCAGTCTCTTGATAACTTTTTGCACTGTAGGTCCG
TTAAGGTTAGAAGAAGGCTACTTTGGTGTCTATTTTCTCTTCCATAAAAAAAGCCTGACTCCACTTCCCG
CGTTTACTGATTACTAGCGAAGCTGCGGGTGCATTTTTTCAAGATAAAGGCATCCCCGATTATATTCTAT
ACCGATGTGGATTGCGCATACTTTGTGAACAGAAAGTGATAGCGTTGATGATTCTTCATTGGTCAGAAAA
TTATGAACGGTTTCTTCTATTTTGTCTCTATATACTACGTATAGGAAATGTTTACATTTTCGTATTGTTT
TCGATTCACTCTATGAATAGTTCTTACTACAATTTTTTTGTCTAAAGAGTAATACTAGAGATAAACATAA
AAAATGTAGAGGTCGAGTTTAGATGCAAGTTCAAGGAGCGAAAGGTGGATGGGTAGGTTATATAGGGATA
TAGCACAGAGATATATAGCAAAGAGATACTTTTGAGCAATGTTTGTGGAAGCGGTATTCGCAATATTTTA
GTAGCTCGTTACAGTCCGGTGCGTTTTTGGTTTTTTGAAAGTGCGTCATCAGAGCGCTTTTGGTTTTCAA
AAGCGCTCTGAAGTTCCTATACTTTCTAGCTAGAGAATAGGAACTTCCCGAGCGGCCGCGTGTTACAAGC
TTGACTCCAGCGTAACTGGACTGCAATCAACTCACTGGCTCACCTTCACGGGTGGGCCTTTCTTCGGTAG
AAAATCAAAGGATCTTCTTGAGATCCTTTTTTTCTGCGCGTAATCTGCTGCTTGCAAACAAAAAAACCAC
CGCTACCAGCGGTGGTTTGTTTGCCGGATCAAGAGCTACCAACTCTTTTTCCGAGGTAACTGGCTTCAGC
AGAGCGCAGATACCAAATACTGTTCTTCTAGTGTAGCCGTAGTTAGGCCACCACTTCAAGAACTCTGTAG
CACCGCCTACATACCTCGCTCTGCTAATCCTGTTACCAGTGGCTGCTGCCAGTGGCGATAAGTCGTGTCT
TACCGGGTTGGACTCAAGACGATAGTTACCGGATAAGGCGCAGCGGTCGGGCTGAACGGGGGGTTCGTGC
ACACAGCCCAGCTTGGAGCGAACGACCTACACCGAACTGAGATACCTACAGCGTGAGCTATGAGAAAGCG
CCACGCTTCCCGAAGGGAGAAAGGCGGACAGGTATCCGGTAAGCGGCAGGGTCGGAACAGGAGAGCGCAC
GAGGGAGCTTCCAGGGGTAAACGCCTGGTATCTTTATAGTCCTGTCGGGTTTCGCCACCTCTGACTTGAG
CATCGATTTTTGTGATGCTCGTCAGGGGGGCGGAGCCTATGGAAAAACGCCAGCAACGCAGAAAGGCCCA
CCCGAAGGTGAGCCAGGTGATTACATTTGGGCCCTCATCAGAGGTTTTCACCGTCATCACCGAAACGCGC
GAGGCAGCTGCGGTAAAGCTCATCAGCGTGGTCGTGAAGCGATTCACAGATGTCTGCCTGTTCATCCGCG
TCCAGCTCGTTGAGTTTCTCCAGAAGCGTTAATGTCTGGCTTCTGATAAAGCGGGCCATGTTAAGGGCGG
TTTTTTCCTGTTTGGTCACTTACCAATGCTTAATCAGTGAGGCACCTATCTCAGCGATCTGTCTATTTCG
TTCATCCATAGTTGCCTGACTCCCCGTCGTGTAGATAACTACGATGCGGGAGGGCTTACCATCTGGCCCC
AGTGCTGCAATGATACCGCGAGACCCACGCTCACCGGCTCCAGATTTATCAGCAATAAACCAGCCAGCCG
GGAGGGCCGAGCGCAGAAGTGATCCTGCAACTTTATCCGCCTCCATCCAGTCTATTAATTGTTGCCGGGA
AGCTAGAGTAAGTAGTTCGCCAGTTAATAGTTTGCGCAACGTTGTTGCCATTGCTACAGGCATCGTGGTG
TCACGCTCGTCGTTTGGTATGGCTTCATTCAGCTCCGGTTCCCAACGATCAAGGCGAGTTACATGATCCC
CCATGTTGTGCAAAAAAGCGGTTAGCTCCTTCGGTCCTCCGATCGTTGCCAGAAGTAAGTTGGCCGCAGT
GTTATCACTCATGGTTATGGCAGCACTGCATAATTCTCTTACTGTCATGCCATCCGTGAGATGCTTTTCT
GTGACTGGTGAGTACTCAACCAAGTCATTCTGAGAATAGTGTATGCGGCGACCGAGTTGCTCTTGCCCGG
CGTCAATACGGGATAATACCGCGCCACATAGCAGAACTTTAAAAGTGCTCATCATTGGAAAACGTTCTTC
GGGGCGTAAACTCTCAAGGATCTTACCGCTGTTGAGATCCAGTTCGATGTAACCCACTCGTGCACCCAAC
TGATCTTCAGCATCTTTTACTTTCACCAGCGTTTCTGGGTGAGCAAAAACAGGAAGGCAAAATGCCGCAA
AAAAGGGAATAAGGGCGACACGGAAATGTTGAATACTCATTTTAGCTTCCTTAGCTCCTGAAAATCTCGA
TAACTCAAAAAATACGCCCGGTAGTGATCTTATTTCATTATGGTGAAAGTTGGAACCTCTTACGTGCCGA
TCAAGTCAAAAGCCTCCGGTCGGAGGCTTTTGACTTTCTGCTATGGAGGTCAGGTATGATTTAAATGGTC
AGTTAGA
